>Addgene plasmid #30379 | pHR-SIN-PTEN-L186V | addgene partial sequence | sequence record 36206 | pHR-SIN-F 5'-CCAAGGACCTGAAATGACCC-3'
ACATCAGCCTGCTTCTCGCTTCTGTTCGCGCGCTTCTGCTTCCCGAGCTCTATAAAAGAGCTCACAACCC
CTCACTCGGCGCGCCAGTCCTCCGACAGACTGAGTCGCCCGGGGGGGATCCACTAGTAACGGCCGCCAGT
GTGCTGGAATTCGCCCTTCTCCCAGACATGACAGCCATCATCAAAGAGATCGTTAGCAGAAACAAAAGGA
GATATCAAGAGGATGGATTCGACTTAGACTTGACCTATATTTATCCAAACATTATTGCTATGGGATTTCC
TGCAGAAAGACTTGAAGGCGTATACAGGAACAATATTGATGATGTAGTAAGGTTTTTGGATTCAAAGCAT
AAAAACCATTACAAGATATACAATCTTTGTGCTGAAAGACATTATGACACCGCCAAATTTAATTGCAGAG
TTGCACAATATCCTTTTGAAGACCATAACCCACCACAGCTAGAACTTATCAAACCCTTTTGTGAAGATCT
TGACCAATGGCTAAGTGAAGATGACAATCATGTTGCAGCAATTCACTGTAAAGCTGGAAAGGGACGAACT
GGTGTAATGATATGTGCATATTTATTACATCGGGGCAAATTTTTAAAGGCACAAGAGGCCCTAGATTTCT
ATGGGGAAGTAAGGACCAGAGACAAAAAGGGAGTAACTATTCCCAGTCAGAGGCGCTATGTGTATTATTA
TAGCTACCTGTTAAAGAATCATGTGGATTATAGACCAGTGGCACTGTTGTTTCACAAGATGATGTTTGAA
ACTATTCCAATGTTCAGTGGCGGAACTTGCAATCCTCAGTTTGTGGTCTGCCAGCTAAAGGTGAAGATAT
ATTCCTCCAATTCAGGACCCACACGACGGGAAGACAAGTTCATGTACTTTGAGTTCCCTCAGCCGTTACC
TGTGTGTGGTGATAT
