[The description below was written by a language model from this plasmid's Addgene catalogue record.]
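Description:
pHR-SIN-PTEN-L186V is a mammalian expression plasmid built on the pHR-SIN backbone (about 9 kb without insert) and carrying a human PTEN coding sequence with the point mutation L186V. The backbone name suggests the pHR family of self-inactivating HIV-1-derived lentiviral transfer vectors. In those vectors a deletion in the 3′ LTR silences viral promoter activity after integration, so the transgene is driven by an internal promoter. However, the record lists the vector type only as mammalian expression and provides no feature table, so the LTRs, packaging signal, internal promoter and any other regulatory elements cannot be confirmed here. No epitope tag, reporter or mammalian selection marker is recorded either. In bacteria the plasmid is maintained at high copy number under ampicillin selection.

The insert is roughly 1.2 kb, consistent with the full-length PTEN open reading frame, and was cloned between BamHI and NotI sites, both of which remain intact, so the insert can be excised or exchanged. PTEN encodes a lipid and protein phosphatase tumour suppressor that antagonises PI3K/AKT signalling. The L186V substitution changes a single residue, but the record does not describe its functional consequence. The associated publication concerns a PTEN-dependent cell size checkpoint induced by DNA damage in human cells. This suggests the construct was used to express this PTEN variant in human cells, probably alongside wild-type and other mutant versions, to test which PTEN properties that checkpoint requires.
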