Addgene plasmid #30379: pHR-SIN-PTEN-L186V
Depositing lab: Todd Waldman. Depositing organization: Georgetown University. Publication: Mechanistic Analysis of a DNA Damage-Induced, PTEN-Dependent Size Checkpoint in Human Cells. Kim JS, Xu X, Li H, Solomon D, Lane WS, Jin T, Waldman T. Mol Cell Biol. 2011 Jul . 31(13):2756-71. 10.1128/MCB.01323-10 PubMed 21536651.
Backbone
  Vector backbone: pHR-SIN
  Backbone size w/o insert (bp): 9000
  Vector type: Mammalian Expression
Growth in bacteria
  Bacterial resistance: Ampicillin, 100 μg/mL
  Growth temperature: 37°C
  Growth strain: DH5alpha
  Copy number: High Copy
Gene/Insert
  Gene/Insert name: PTEN-L186V
  Species: H. sapiens (human)
  Insert size (bp): 1209
  Mutation: L186V
  GenBank ID: U93051
  Entrez Gene: PTEN (a.k.a. 10q23del, BZS, CWS1, DEC, GLM2, MHAM, MMAC1, PTEN1, PTENbeta, PTENgama, TEP1)
  Cloning method: Restriction Enzyme; 5′ cloning site BamH I (not destroyed); 3′ cloning site Not I (not destroyed)
  Sequencing primers: 5′ CCAAGGACCTGAAATGACCC
Terms and licenses: Academic/Nonprofit Terms; Industry Terms: Not Available to Industry
How to cite: pHR-SIN-PTEN-L186V was a gift from Todd Waldman (Addgene plasmid # 30379 ; http://n2t.net/addgene:30379 ; RRID:Addgene_30379)
